Addgene plasmid #121244: pUC57-Kan_BR32_00101921
Purpose: Level 0 Golden-Gate compatible vector
Depositing lab: Sophien Kamoun. Depositing organization: Sainsbury Laboratory, Norwich. Publication: A Clone Resource of Magnaporthe oryzae Effectors That Share Sequence and Structural Similarities Across Host-Specific Lineages. Petit-Houdenot Y, Langner T, Harant A, Win J, Kamoun S. Mol Plant Microbe Interact. 2020 Aug;33(8):1032-1035. doi: 10.1094/MPMI-03-20-0052-A. Epub 2020 Jun 22. PubMed 32460610.
Backbone
  Vector backbone: pUC57-Kan
  Backbone size w/o insert (bp): 2626
  Vector type: Golden Gate
  Selectable markers: lacZ
Growth in bacteria
  Bacterial resistance: Kanamycin, 50 μg/mL
  Growth temperature: 37°C
  Growth strain: DH5alpha
  Copy number: High Copy
Gene/Insert
  Gene/Insert name: BR32_00101921
  Mutation: Magnaporthe oryzae
  Cloning method: Restriction Enzyme; 5′ cloning site EcoRV (unknown if destroyed); 3′ cloning site EcoRV (unknown if destroyed)
  Sequencing primers: 5′ M13Fw; 3′ M13Rv
Terms and licenses: Academic/Nonprofit Terms; Industry Terms: Not Available to Industry
How to cite: pUC57-Kan_BR32_00101921 was a gift from Sophien Kamoun (Addgene plasmid # 121244 ; http://n2t.net/addgene:121244 ; RRID:Addgene_121244)
