[The description below was written by a language model from this plasmid's Addgene catalogue record and pLannotate feature annotations shown in this document.]
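Description:
pUC57-Kan_BR32_00101921 is a small (2,977 bp) high-copy E. coli cloning plasmid that serves as a Level 0 module for Golden Gate assembly. It is built on the pUC57-Kan backbone (2,626 bp without insert), replicates from a ColE1/pUC-type origin, and is selected with kanamycin through an aph(3')-Ia aminoglycoside phosphotransferase gene, which the annotation places downstream of the AmpR (bla) promoter. Short remnants of bom, rop and lacI are also detected; these are fragments carried over from the vector lineage, not functional genes.

The insert, BR32_00101921, is recorded as coming from the blast fungus Magnaporthe oryzae (the species appears in the mutation field), and the associated publication describes a clone resource of M. oryzae effectors that share sequence and structural similarity across host-specific lineages. It was placed at the EcoRV site within the lacZα region. The feature table fits this: a lacZα fragment sits at 242–399 and the lac operator, lac promoter and CAP binding site at 825–915, leaving an unannotated gap of roughly 400 bp between them where the insert presumably lies. The size difference from the empty backbone suggests an insert of about 350 bp. Interrupting lacZα is what underlies the listed lacZ screening marker, and M13 forward and reverse primer sites flank the region for sequence verification.

The insert itself is not annotated, and the record does not state which Type IIS enzyme sites or overhangs flank it, nor whether a signal peptide or stop codon is included. The plasmid has no eukaryotic promoter or terminator. As a Level 0 part, it is a storage and donor vector from which the coding module would be assembled into higher-level expression constructs.
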