Features (pLannotate 1.2.2; 10 found; start..end, strand, type, name):
    137..236     +  misc_feature   bom (fragment): basis of mobility region from pBR322
    242..399     -  CDS            lacZα (fragment): LacZα fragment of β-galactosidase; lacZ fragment
    825..841     -  protein_bind   lac operator: The lac repressor binds to the lac operator to inhibit transcription in E. coli. This inhibition can be relieved by adding lactose or isopropyl-β-D-thiogalactopyranoside (IPTG). lac repressor encoded by lacI
    849..879     -  promoter       lac promoter: promoter for the E. coli lac operon
    894..915     -  protein_bind   CAP binding site: CAP binding activates transcription in the presence of cAMP. E. coli catabolite activator protein
    928..1020    -  CDS            lacI (fragment): lac repressor; lacI; The lac repressor binds to the lac operator to inhibit transcription in E. coli. This inhibition can be relieved by adding lactose or isopropyl-β-D-thiogalactopyranoside (IPTG).
   1203..1791    -  rep_origin     ori: high-copy-number ColE1/pMB1/pBR322/pUC origin of replication
   1962..2777    -  CDS            KanR: aminoglycoside phosphotransferase; aph(3')-Ia; confers resistance to kanamycin in bacteria or G418 (Geneticin®) in eukaryotes
   2778..2882    -  promoter       AmpR promoter: bla
   2977..35      +  CDS            rop (fragment) (across the origin): Rop protein, which maintains plasmids at low copy number; rop
>Addgene plasmid #121244 | pUC57-Kan_BR32_00101921 | depositor full sequence | sequence record 231265 | pUC57-Kan_BR32_00101921 sequence 2977 bps
TCGCGCGTTTCGGTGATGACGGTGAAAACCTCTGACACATGCAGCTCCCGGAGACGGTCACAGCTTGTCT
GTAAGCGGATGCCGGGAGCAGACAAGCCCGTCAGGGCGCGTCAGCGGGTGTTGGCGGGTGTCGGGGCTGG
CTTAACTATGCGGCATCAGAGCAGATTGTACTGAGAGTGCACCATATGCGGTGTGAAATACCGCACAGAT
GCGTAAGGAGAAAATACCGCATCAGGCGCCATTCGCCATTCAGGCTGCGCAACTGTTGGGAAGGGCGATC
GGTGCGGGCCTCTTCGCTATTACGCCAGCTGGCGAAAGGGGGATGTGCTGCAAGGCGATTAAGTTGGGTA
ACGCCAGGGTTTTCCCAGTCACGACGTTGTAAAACGACGGCCAGTGAATTGACGCGTATTGGGATGGAAC
TTGGTCTCTAATGCAAAAAATTACTGTTTGTCAAGTTGAATTGTGGGGTGCTGATTCTACTAAACCATCT
GATACTGCTTGGGTTTCTCCAGGTGGTATTGCTAGATTTACTGTTAAATTTGGTAGACATTCTTTGTTTA
TTTATGCTAAAACTTCTGATGATTGTACTCCATCTCCAGTTTTGGAAGGTCCATCTAGATGGGGTACTCA
TACTATTAGAGGTTCTTTGCAAGAAAAACAAAAAGGTACTGTTTTGGTTCAAGAAGTTTCTATGAAAGAA
GCTACTAGAGGTTATCCATCTGGTTTGAATTTGTCTTCTTTTATGTGAGCTTAGAGACCAAGTTCCATCC
CAATGGCGCGCCGAGCTTGGCTCGAGCATGGTCATAGCTGTTTCCTGTGTGAAATTGTTATCCGCTCACA
ATTCCACACAACATACGAGCCGGAAGCATAAAGTGTAAAGCCTGGGGTGCCTAATGAGTGAGCTAACTCA
CATTAATTGCGTTGCGCTCACTGCCCGCTTTCCAGTCGGGAAACCTGTCGTGCCAGCTGCATTAATGAAT
CGGCCAACGCGCGGGGAGAGGCGGTTTGCGTATTGGGCGCTCTTCCGCTTCCTCGCTCACTGACTCGCTG
CGCTCGGTCGTTCGGCTGCGGCGAGCGGTATCAGCTCACTCAAAGGCGGTAATACGGTTATCCACAGAAT
CAGGGGATAACGCAGGAAAGAACATGTGAGCAAAAGGCCAGCAAAAGGCCAGGAACCGTAAAAAGGCCGC
GTTGCTGGCGTTTTTCCATAGGCTCCGCCCCCCTGACGAGCATCACAAAAATCGACGCTCAAGTCAGAGG
TGGCGAAACCCGACAGGACTATAAAGATACCAGGCGTTTCCCCCTGGAAGCTCCCTCGTGCGCTCTCCTG
TTCCGACCCTGCCGCTTACCGGATACCTGTCCGCCTTTCTCCCTTCGGGAAGCGTGGCGCTTTCTCATAG
CTCACGCTGTAGGTATCTCAGTTCGGTGTAGGTCGTTCGCTCCAAGCTGGGCTGTGTGCACGAACCCCCC
GTTCAGCCCGACCGCTGCGCCTTATCCGGTAACTATCGTCTTGAGTCCAACCCGGTAAGACACGACTTAT
CGCCACTGGCAGCAGCCACTGGTAACAGGATTAGCAGAGCGAGGTATGTAGGCGGTGCTACAGAGTTCTT
GAAGTGGTGGCCTAACTACGGCTACACTAGAAGAACAGTATTTGGTATCTGCGCTCTGCTGAAGCCAGTT
ACCTTCGGAAAAAGAGTTGGTAGCTCTTGATCCGGCAAACAAACCACCGCTGGTAGCGGTGGTTTTTTTG
TTTGCAAGCAGCAGATTACGCGCAGAAAAAAAGGATCTCAAGAAGATCCTTTGATCTTTTCTACGGGGTC
TGACGCTCAGTGGAACGAAAACTCACGTTAAGGGATTTTGGTCATGAGATTATCAAAAAGGATCTTCACC
TAGATCCTTTTAAATTAAAAATGAAGTTTTAAATCAATCTAAAGTATATATGAGTAAACTTGGTCTGACA
GTTAGAAAAACTCATCGAGCATCAAATGAAACTGCAATTTATTCATATCAGGATTATCAATACCATATTT
TTGAAAAAGCCGTTTCTGTAATGAAGGAGAAAACTCACCGAGGCAGTTCCATAGGATGGCAAGATCCTGG
TATCGGTCTGCGATTCCGACTCGTCCAACATCAATACAACCTATTAATTTCCCCTCGTCAAAAATAAGGT
TATCAAGTGAGAAATCACCATGAGTGACGACTGAATCCGGTGAGAATGGCAAAAGTTTATGCATTTCTTT
CCAGACTTGTTCAACAGGCCAGCCATTACGCTCGTCATCAAAATCACTCGCATCAACCAAACCGTTATTC
ATTCGTGATTGCGCCTGAGCGAGACGAAATACGCGATCGCTGTTAAAAGGACAATTACAAACAGGAATCG
AATGCAACCGGCGCAGGAACACTGCCAGCGCATCAACAATATTTTCACCTGAATCAGGATATTCTTCTAA
TACCTGGAATGCTGTTTTCCCAGGGATCGCAGTGGTGAGTAACCATGCATCATCAGGAGTACGGATAAAA
TGCTTGATGGTCGGAAGAGGCATAAATTCCGTCAGCCAGTTTAGTCTGACCATCTCATCTGTAACATCAT
TGGCAACGCTACCTTTGCCATGTTTCAGAAACAACTCTGGCGCATCGGGCTTCCCATACAATCGATAGAT
TGTCGCACCTGATTGCCCGACATTATCGCGAGCCCATTTATACCCATATAAATCAGCATCCATGTTGGAA
TTTAATCGCGGCCTAGAGCAAGACGTTTCCCGTTGAATATGGCTCATACTCTTCCTTTTTCAATATTATT
GAAGCATTTATCAGGGTTATTGTCTCATGAGCGGATACATATTTGAATGTATTTAGAAAAATAAACAAAT
AGGGGTTCCGCGCACATTTCCCCGAAAAGTGCCACCTGACGTCTAAGAAACCATTATTATCATGACATTA
ACCTATAAAAATAGGCGTATCACGAGGCCCTTTCGTC
