>Addgene plasmid #121244 | pUC57-Kan_BR32_00101921 | depositor partial sequence | sequence record 230740 | BR32_00101921
TTGGTCTCTAATGCAAAAAATTACTGTTTGTCAAGTTGAATTGTGGGGTGCTGATTCTACTAAACCATCT
GATACTGCTTGGGTTTCTCCAGGTGGTATTGCTAGATTTACTGTTAAATTTGGTAGACATTCTTTGTTTA
TTTATGCTAAAACTTCTGATGATTGTACTCCATCTCCAGTTTTGGAAGGTCCATCTAGATGGGGTACTCA
TACTATTAGAGGTTCTTTGCAAGAAAAACAAAAAGGTACTGTTTTGGTTCAAGAAGTTTCTATGAAAGAA
GCTACTAGAGGTTATCCATCTGGTTTGAATTTGTCTTCTTTTATGTGAGCTTAGAGACCAA
