>Addgene plasmid #121244 | pUC57-Kan_BR32_00101921 | depositor partial sequence | sequence record 230741 | empty_vector
TCGCGCGTTTCGGTGATGACGGTGAAAACCTCTGACACATGCAGCTCCCGGAGACGGTCACAGCTTGTCT
GTAAGCGGATGCCGGGAGCAGACAAGCCCGTCAGGGCGCGTCAGCGGGTGTTGGCGGGTGTCGGGGCTGG
CTTAACTATGCGGCATCAGAGCAGATTGTACTGAGAGTGCACCATATGCGGTGTGAAATACCGCACAGAT
GCGTAAGGAGAAAATACCGCATCAGGCGCCATTCGCCATTCAGGCTGCGCAACTGTTGGGAAGGGCGATC
GGTGCGGGCCTCTTCGCTATTACGCCAGCTGGCGAAAGGGGGATGTGCTGCAAGGCGATTAAGTTGGGTA
ACGCCAGGGTTTTCCCAGTCACGACGTTGTAAAACGACGGCCAGTGAATTGACGCGTATTGGGATATCCC
AATGGCGCGCCGAGCTTGGCTCGAGCATGGTCATAGCTGTTTCCTGTGTGAAATTGTTATCCGCTCACAA
TTCCACACAACATACGAGCCGGAAGCATAAAGTGTAAAGCCTGGGGTGCCTAATGAGTGAGCTAACTCAC
ATTAATTGCGTTGCGCTCACTGCCCGCTTTCCAGTCGGGAAACCTGTCGTGCCAGCTGCATTAATGAATC
GGCCAACGCGCGGGGAGAGGCGGTTTGCGTATTGGGCGCTCTTCCGCTTCCTCGCTCACTGACTCGCTGC
GCTCGGTCGTTCGGCTGCGGCGAGCGGTATCAGCTCACTCAAAGGCGGTAATACGGTTATCCACAGAATC
AGGGGATAACGCAGGAAAGAACATGTGAGCAAAAGGCCAGCAAAAGGCCAGGAACCGTAAAAAGGCCGCG
TTGCTGGCGTTTTTCCATAGGCTCCGCCCCCCTGACGAGCATCACAAAAATCGACGCTCAAGTCAGAGGT
GGCGAAACCCGACAGGACTATAAAGATACCAGGCGTTTCCCCCTGGAAGCTCCCTCGTGCGCTCTCCTGT
TCCGACCCTGCCGCTTACCGGATACCTGTCCGCCTTTCTCCCTTCGGGAAGCGTGGCGCTTTCTCATAGC
TCACGCTGTAGGTATCTCAGTTCGGTGTAGGTCGTTCGCTCCAAGCTGGGCTGTGTGCACGAACCCCCCG
TTCAGCCCGACCGCTGCGCCTTATCCGGTAACTATCGTCTTGAGTCCAACCCGGTAAGACACGACTTATC
GCCACTGGCAGCAGCCACTGGTAACAGGATTAGCAGAGCGAGGTATGTAGGCGGTGCTACAGAGTTCTTG
AAGTGGTGGCCTAACTACGGCTACACTAGAAGAACAGTATTTGGTATCTGCGCTCTGCTGAAGCCAGTTA
CCTTCGGAAAAAGAGTTGGTAGCTCTTGATCCGGCAAACAAACCACCGCTGGTAGCGGTGGTTTTTTTGT
TTGCAAGCAGCAGATTACGCGCAGAAAAAAAGGATCTCAAGAAGATCCTTTGATCTTTTCTACGGGGTCT
GACGCTCAGTGGAACGAAAACTCACGTTAAGGGATTTTGGTCATGAGATTATCAAAAAGGATCTTCACCT
AGATCCTTTTAAATTAAAAATGAAGTTTTAAATCAATCTAAAGTATATATGAGTAAACTTGGTCTGACAG
TTAGAAAAACTCATCGAGCATCAAATGAAACTGCAATTTATTCATATCAGGATTATCAATACCATATTTT
TGAAAAAGCCGTTTCTGTAATGAAGGAGAAAACTCACCGAGGCAGTTCCATAGGATGGCAAGATCCTGGT
ATCGGTCTGCGATTCCGACTCGTCCAACATCAATACAACCTATTAATTTCCCCTCGTCAAAAATAAGGTT
ATCAAGTGAGAAATCACCATGAGTGACGACTGAATCCGGTGAGAATGGCAAAAGTTTATGCATTTCTTTC
CAGACTTGTTCAACAGGCCAGCCATTACGCTCGTCATCAAAATCACTCGCATCAACCAAACCGTTATTCA
TTCGTGATTGCGCCTGAGCGAGACGAAATACGCGATCGCTGTTAAAAGGACAATTACAAACAGGAATCGA
ATGCAACCGGCGCAGGAACACTGCCAGCGCATCAACAATATTTTCACCTGAATCAGGATATTCTTCTAAT
ACCTGGAATGCTGTTTTCCCAGGGATCGCAGTGGTGAGTAACCATGCATCATCAGGAGTACGGATAAAAT
GCTTGATGGTCGGAAGAGGCATAAATTCCGTCAGCCAGTTTAGTCTGACCATCTCATCTGTAACATCATT
GGCAACGCTACCTTTGCCATGTTTCAGAAACAACTCTGGCGCATCGGGCTTCCCATACAATCGATAGATT
GTCGCACCTGATTGCCCGACATTATCGCGAGCCCATTTATACCCATATAAATCAGCATCCATGTTGGAAT
TTAATCGCGGCCTAGAGCAAGACGTTTCCCGTTGAATATGGCTCATACTCTTCCTTTTTCAATATTATTG
AAGCATTTATCAGGGTTATTGTCTCATGAGCGGATACATATTTGAATGTATTTAGAAAAATAAACAAATA
GGGGTTCCGCGCACATTTCCCCGAAAAGTGCCACCTGACGTCTAAGAAACCATTATTATCATGACATTAA
CCTATAAAAATAGGCGTATCACGAGGCCCTTTCGTC
