>Addgene plasmid #121244 | pUC57-Kan_BR32_00101921 | addgene partial sequence | sequence record 237865 | M13-F20 5'-TGTAAAACGACGGCCAGT-3'
TTGGTCTCTAATGCAAAAAATTACTGTTTGTCAAGTTGAATTGTGGGGTGCTGATTCTACTAAACCATCT
GATACTGCTTGGGTTTCTCCAGGTGGTATTGCTAGATTTACTGTTAAATTTGGTAGACATTCTTTGTTTA
TTTATGCTAAAACTTCTGATGATTGTACTCCATCTCCAGTTTTGGAAGGTCCATCTAGATGGGGTACTCA
TACTATTAGAGGTTCTTTGCAAGAAAAACAAAAAGGTACTGTTTTGGTTCAAGAAGTTTCTATGAAAGAA
GCTACTAGAGGTTATCCATCTGGTTTGAATTTGTCTTCTTTTATGTGAGCTTAGAGACCAAGTTCCATCC
CAATGGCGCGCCGAGCTTGGCTCGAGCATGGTCATAGCTGTTTCCTGTGTGAAATTGTTATCCGCTCACA
ATTCCACACAACATACGAGCCGGAAGCATAAAGTGTAAAGCCTGGGGTGCCTAATGAGTGAGCTAACTCA
CATTAATTGCGTTGCGCTCACTGCCCGCTTTCCAGTCGGGAAACCTGTCGTGCCAGCTGCATTAATGAAT
CGGCCAACGCGCGGGGAGAGGCGGTTTGCGTATTGGGCGCTCTTCCGCTTCCTCGCTCACTGACTCGCTG
CGCTCGGTCGTTCGGCTGCGGCGAGCGGTATCAGCTCACTCAAAGGCGGTAATACGGTTATCCACAGAAT
CAGGGGATAACGCAGGAAAGAACATGTGAGCAAAAGGCCAGCAAAAGGCCAGGAACCGTAAAAAGGCCGC
GTTGCTGGCGTTTTTCCATAGGCTCCGCCCCCCTGACGAGCATCACAAAAATCGACGCTCAAGTCAGAGG
TGGCGAAACCCGACAGGACTATAAAGATACCA
